Addgene plasmid #167172: S
Purpose: Expresses the full Leptodactylus latrans Na+K+ATPase with ATP1A1-S variant in Sf9 cells
Depositing lab: Susanne Dobler. Depositing organization: Universitaet Hamburg. Publication: Concerted evolution reveals co-adapted amino acid substitutions in Na(+)K(+)-ATPase of frogs that prey on toxic toads. Mohammadi S, Yang L, Harpak A, Herrera-Alvarez S, Del Pilar Rodriguez-Ordonez M, Peng J, Zhang K, Storz JF, Dobler S, Crawford AJ, Andolfatto P. Curr Biol. 2021 Jun 21;31(12):2530-2538.e10. doi: 10.1016/j.cub.2021.03.089. Epub 2021 Apr 21. PubMed 33887183.
Backbone
  Vector backbone: pFastBac Dual
  Backbone manufacturer: Thermo Fisher
  Backbone size w/o insert (bp): 5193
  Total vector size (bp): 9177
  Vector type: Bacterial Expression, Insect Expression
Growth in bacteria
  Bacterial resistance: Ampicillin, 100 μg/mL
  Growth temperature: 37°C
  Growth strain: DH5alpha
  Growth instructions: Please note XL10-Gold was used in this study
  Copy number: Unknown
Gene/Insert 1
  Gene/Insert name: ATP1A1-S (alt names: ATP1A1; Na+K+ATPase alpha 1)
  Species: Leptodactylus latrans
  Insert size (bp): 3069
  Promoter: PH
  Cloning method: Restriction Enzyme; 5′ cloning site SpeI (unknown if destroyed); 3′ cloning site NotI (unknown if destroyed)
  Sequencing primers: 5′ ATTCCGGATTATTCATACCGTCCCACCATCG; 3′ GTGGTATGGCTGATTATGATCCTCTAGTACTTCTC
Gene/Insert 2
  Gene/Insert name: ATP1B1 (alt name: Na+K+ATPase beta 1)
  Species: Leptodactylus latrans
  Insert size (bp): 915
  Promoter: P10
  Cloning method: Restriction Enzyme; 5′ cloning site XhoI (unknown if destroyed); 3′ cloning site KpnI (unknown if destroyed)
  Sequencing primers: 5′ CGGGTTCCTTCCGGTATTGTCTCCTTC; 3′ ACGGACCTTTAATTCAACCCAACACAATATA
Terms and licenses: Academic/Nonprofit Terms; Industry Terms: Not Available to Industry
How to cite: S was a gift from Susanne Dobler (Addgene plasmid # 167172 ; http://n2t.net/addgene:167172 ; RRID:Addgene_167172)
