[The description below was written by a language model from this plasmid's Addgene catalogue record and pLannotate feature annotations shown in this document.]
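Description:
S is a baculovirus transfer (donor) plasmid built on the pFastBac Dual backbone for co-expressing both subunits of the Na+/K+-ATPase of the frog Leptodactylus latrans in Sf9 insect cells. In E. coli it is maintained through a high-copy ColE1/pUC-type origin and selected with ampicillin via the β-lactamase gene; an f1 origin is also present. The catalogue lists a total size of 9177 bp, and the sequenced record is of closely similar length.

The payload consists of two divergently oriented expression cassettes. The polyhedrin (PH) promoter drives the roughly 3.1 kb ATP1A1-S coding sequence, the "S" variant of the catalytic alpha 1 subunit, terminated by the SV40 polyadenylation signal. On the opposite strand, the p10 promoter drives the roughly 0.9 kb ATP1B1 beta 1 subunit, followed by the HSV thymidine kinase polyadenylation signal. The automated annotation labels these open reading frames by their closest database homologues (cane toad ATP1A1 and mouse Atp1b1), but the catalogue entry gives Leptodactylus latrans as the source of both. No epitope or purification tags are recorded.

Both cassettes, together with a gentamicin resistance gene, lie between the Tn7L and Tn7R ends of a mini-Tn7 element. This is the arrangement used for site-specific transposition of the cargo into a baculovirus shuttle genome (bacmid) in E. coli. The resulting recombinant bacmid is then used to generate virus that infects insect cells. Because PH and p10 are both strong very-late baculoviral promoters, the alpha and beta subunits are produced together, allowing assembly of the complete pump. The associated publication concerns co-adapted amino acid substitutions in the Na+/K+-ATPase of frogs that prey on toxic toads, which suggests the recombinant enzyme serves for functional comparison of ATP1A1 variants.
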