Features (pLannotate 1.2.2; 18 found; start..end, strand, type, name):
      1..92      +  promoter       polyhedrin promoter: polh from Autographa californica; promoter for the baculovirus polyhedrin gene
    185..3250    +  CDS            ATP1A1: AT1A1_RHIMB - Experimental evidence at protein level: Swiss-Prot protein existence level 1. This is the catalytic component of the active enzyme, which catalyzes the hydrolysis of ATP coupled with the exchange of sodium and potassium ions across the plasma membrane. This action creates the electrochemical gradient of sodium and potassium ions, providing the energy for active transport of various nutrients. From Rhinella marina (Cane toad) (Bufo marinus).
   3313..3396    +  CDS            large T antigen (fragment): large T antigen from SV40 (simian virus 40)
   3419..3553    +  polyA_signal   SV40 poly(A) signal: SV40 polyadenylation signal
   3582..3747    -  mobile_element Tn7L: mini-Tn7 element (left end of the Tn7 transposon) Tn7
   3910..3926    +  CDS            lacZα (fragment): LacZα fragment of β-galactosidase; lacZ fragment
   3931..4385    +  rep_origin     f1 ori (sequence partly withheld): f1 bacteriophage origin of replication; arrow indicates direction of (+) strand synthesis
   4411..4515    +  promoter       AmpR promoter: bla
   4516..5376    +  CDS            AmpR: β-lactamase; bla; confers resistance to ampicillin, carbenicillin, and related antibiotics
   5547..6135    +  rep_origin     ori: high-copy-number ColE1/pMB1/pBR322/pUC origin of replication
   6321..6372    -  misc_feature   bom (fragment): basis of mobility region from pBR322
   6440..6664    -  mobile_element Tn7R: mini-Tn7 element (right end of the Tn7 transposon) Tn7
   6731..7264    -  CDS            GmR: gentamycin acetyltransferase; aacC1; confers resistance to gentamycin
   7453..7481    -  promoter       Pc promoter: intI1 (promoter lies within the coding sequence); class 1 integron promoter
   7459..7818    -  CDS            YPR2_ECOLX (fragment): Protein predicted: Swiss-Prot protein existence level 4. From Escherichia coli.
   7989..8037    -  polyA_signal   HSV TK poly(A) signal: herpes simplex virus thymidine kinase polyadenylation signal (Cole and Stacy, 1985)
   8114..9022    -  CDS            Atp1b1: AT1B1_MOUSE - Also known as Atp4b. Experimental evidence at protein level: Swiss-Prot protein existence level 1. Involved in cell adhesion and establishing epithelial cell polarity. From Mus musculus (Mouse).
   9057..9166    -  promoter       p10 promoter: baculovirus promoter for expression in insect cells
>Addgene plasmid #167172 | S | addgene full sequence | sequence record 334478 | Addgene NGS Result
ATCATGGAGATAATTAAAATGATAACCATCTCGCAAATAAATAAGTATTTTACTGTTTTCGTAACAGTTT
TGTAATAAAAAAACCTATAAATATTCCGGATTATTCATACCGTCCCACCATCGGGCGCGGATCCCGGTCC
GAAGCGCGCGGAATTCAAAGGCCTACGTCGACGAGCTCACTAGTATGGGATACGGGGCCGGACGTGATAA
GTATGAGCCCGCAGCCACTTCTGAACATGGCGGCAAGAAGAAGGGCAAAGGGAAGGATAGGGATATGGAT
GAGCTCAAGAAGGAAGTGGCACTGGATGACCATAAGATGACCCTAGATGAGCTGCATCGCAAGTATGGAA
CCGACCTGACCAGGGGGCTTACCACAGCTCGAGCAGCCGAAATCCTGGCACGAGATGGTCCAAATGCCTT
GACCCCACCTCCAACCACCCCAGAATGGGTGAAGTTCTGCCGCCAGCTGTTTGGAGGCTTCTCTATGCTG
CTGTGGATCGGGGCCATTCTCTGCTTCCTGGCATATGGTATTCAGGCTGCAACAGAGGAGGAGCCACAGA
ACGATAATCTCTACCTCGGTGTTGTCCTGTCCGCTGTTGTCATCATCACTGGCTGCTTTTCCTACTACCA
AGAAGCAAAGAGCTCAAAGATCATGGAGTCCTTTAAGAACATGGTGCCTCAGCAAGCCCTGGTTATCCGA
AATGGTGAGAAGCTTAGTATCAATGCGGAAGAGGTTGTCCAGGGAGATCTTGTAGAAGTGAAGGGTGGTG
ACCGGATCCCAGCCGATCTCCGAATCATCTCTGCTCATGGCTGTAAGGTGGACAACTCTTCCCTGACTGG
AGAGTCTGAGCCCCAGACCAGATCTCCGGACTTCACCAATGAGAACCCTCTGGAGACCCGTAACATCGCC
TTCTTCTCCACCAACTGTGTAGAAGGAACGGCTCGTGGTATTGTTATCAACACTGGTGACCGCACTGTTA
TGGGACGTATTGCAACCTTGGCTTCTGGTCTTGAGGGTGGCCGAACCCCCATTGCCATTGAGATTGAGCA
CTTCATCCATATCATCACTGGGGTGGCAGTATTCCTGGGTGTCTCTTTCTTCATCCTGTCACTCATCTTG
CAGTACACTTGGCTTGAAGCAGTCATATTCCTCATCGGTATCATTGTCGCCAACGTGCCTGAAGGTCTCC
TGGCTACAGTCACTGTGTGCCTTACACTCACCGCCAAGAGGATGGCTCGTAAAAACTGCTTGGTGAAGAA
CTTGGAAGCTGTGGAAACCCTTGGATCTACCTCGACCATCTGCTCTGACAAGACCGGAACCCTGACTCAG
AACCGTATGACCGTAGCACACATGTGGTTTGACAACCAGATTCATGAAGCCGACACCACAGAGAATCAGA
GCGGTGCCTCCTTTGATAAGAGCTCCCCCACCTGGACAGCTCTGGCTCGTATTGCTGGTCTCTGTAACCG
TGCGGTGTTCCAGGCTGGTCAGGAGAACACTCCTATTCTGAAGAGAGATGTGGCCGGAGATGCCTCTGAA
TCTGCTCTGCTGAAGTGTATTGAGCTGTGCTGTGGCTCTGTAAGGGACATGCGAGAAAAGAACCAAAAAG
TGGCTGAGATTCCCTTCAACTCCACCAATAAATACCAGTTGTCCGTACACAAGAATGCCAACTCTTCAGA
GTCTCGATACCTTCTGGTTATGAAGGGTGCCCCCGAAAGGATCCTGGACCGTTGCTCTACCATCCTGCTT
CAAGGCAAAGAGCAGCCCCTAGATGAGGAGCTAAAGGACGCTTTCCAGAATGCTTACTTGGAGCTCGGGG
GCCTTGGGGAGCGAGTACTGGGTTTCTGCCACTTAGTTCTAAATGACGACCAGTTCCCTGAAGGCTTCAA
CTTTGATACAGAAGAAGTGAATTTCCCCACAGAGGGCCTGTGCTTTGTTGGCCTTATCTCCATGATTGAC
CCTCCCCGCGCCGCTGTGCCTGATGCAGTCGGCAAATGCAGAAGTGCCGGAATCAAGGTTATCATGGTCA
CCGGTGACCACCCCATCACTGCCAAGGCTATTGCCAAGGGAGTAGGTATCATCTCTGAGGGTAACGAGAC
AGTGGAAGACATTGCAGCCCGTCTCAACATCCCAGTCAACCAGGTGAACCCCAGGGATGCAAAAGCATGT
GTGATCCATGGCACAGACCTGAAGGACATGTCCTCGGATCAGATTGACGACATCCTCCGACACCACACAG
AAATTGTGTTTGCCAGAACCTCCCCTCAGCAGAAGCTCATCATTGTGGAGGGTTGTCAGAGACAGGGAGC
CATTGTGGCAGTGACTGGTGATGGTGTGAACGACTCCCCCGCTCTGAAGAAGGCAGACATTGGGATTGCT
ATGGGTATTGCAGGCTCTGATGTCTCCAAACAGGCTGCAGATATGATTCTGCTGGACGACAACTTTGCCT
CTATTGTGACTGGTGTGGAGGAAGGGCGTCTGATTTTTGATAACCTGAAGAAATCTATTGCCTACACACT
GACCAGTAACATCCCTGAGATCACCCCTTTCCTCATCTTTATCATTGCCAACATTCCCCTGCCCCTGGGC
ACAGTCACCATCCTCTGTATTGATCTGGGCACTGACATGGTCCCTGCCATCTCCCTGGCCTATGAACAAG
CAGAAAGTGACATCATGAAGCGTCAGCCCAGAAACCCAAAGACGGACAAGCTGGTGAATGAACGTCTCAT
CAGTATGGCTTACGGGCAGATCGGTATGATCCAGGCCCTTGGTGGGTTCTTCACCTACTTTGTTATCTTG
GCGGAGAACGGTTTCCTGCCATCAACGCTGCTCGGCATCAGGGTGAACTGGGATGACCGATGGATAAATG
ATGTGGAAGACAGCTACGGGCAGCAGTGGACATACGAGCAGAGGAAGATTGTGGAGTTCACCTGTCACAC
CTCCTTCTTCGTCAGCATTGTCATTGTACAGTGGGCTGACCTGATCATCTGTAAGACCAGGAGGAACTCT
GTATTCCAGCAGGGCATGAAGAACAAGATCCTTATCTTTGGCCTGTTTGAGGAGACTGCACTGGCCGCCT
TCCTGTCATACTGCCCAGGCATGGATGTGGCACTCCGCATGTACCCACTGAAACCAACATGGTGGTTCTG
TGCCTTCCCGTACTCGCTGCTCATCTTCATATATGATGAAATCCGAAAACTGATAATCAGACGCAGCCCT
GGCGGCTGGGTGGAGAAAGAAACCTATTATTAAGCGGCCGCTTTCGAATCTAGAGCCTGCAGTCTCGACA
AGCTTGTCGAGAAGTACTAGAGGATCATAATCAGCCATACCACATTTGTAGAGGTTTTACTTGCTTTAAA
AAACCTCCCACACCTCCCCCTGAACCTGAAACATAAAATGAATGCAATTGTTGTTGTTAACTTGTTTATT
GCAGCTTATAATGGTTACAAATAAAGCAATAGCATCACAAATTTCACAAATAAAGCATTTTTTTCACTGC
ATTCTAGTTGTGGTTTGTCCAAACTCATCAATGTATCTTATCATGTCTGGATCTGATCACTGCTTGAGCC
TAGGAGATCCGAACCAGATAAGTGAAATCTAGTTCCAAACTATTTTGTCATTTTTAATTTTCGTATTAGC
TTACGACGCTACACCCAGTTCCCATCTATTTTGTCACTCTTCCCTAAATAATCCTTAAAAACTCCATTTC
CACCCCTCCCAGTTCCCAACTATTTTGTCCGCCCACAGCGGGGCATTTTTCTTCCTGTTATGTTTTTAAT
CAAACATCCTGCCAACTCCATGTGACAAACCGTCATCTTCGGCTACTTTTTCTCTGTCACAGAATGAAAA
TTTTTCTGTCATCTCTTCGTTATTAATGTTTGTAATTGACTGAATATCAACGCTTATTTGCAGCCTGAAT
GGCGAATGGG
[124 nt withheld, positions 3931-4054]
C
[91 nt withheld, positions 4056-4146]
A
[49 nt withheld, positions 4148-4196]
CCTTTGACGTTGGAGTCCACGTTCTT
[37 nt withheld, positions 4223-4259]
ACCCTATCTCGGTCTATTCTTTTGATTTATAAGGGATTTTGCCGATTTCGGCCTATTGGTTAAAAAATGA
GCTGATTTAACAAAAATTTAACGCGAATTTTAACAAAATATTAACGCTTACAATTTAGGTGGCACTTTTC
GGGGAAATGTGCGCGGAACCCCTATTTGTTTATTTTTCTAAATACATTCAAATATGTATCCGCTCATGAG
ACAATAACCCTGATAAATGCTTCAATAATATTGAAAAAGGAAGAGTATGAGTATTCAACATTTCCGTGTC
GCCCTTATTCCCTTTTTTGCGGCATTTTGCCTTCCTGTTTTTGCTCACCCAGAAACGCTGGTGAAAGTAA
AAGATGCTGAAGATCAGTTGGGTGCACGAGTGGGTTACATCGAACTGGATCTCAACAGCGGTAAGATCCT
TGAGAGTTTTCGCCCCGAAGAACGTTTTCCAATGATGAGCACTTTTAAAGTTCTGCTATGTGGCGCGGTA
TTATCCCGTATTGACGCCGGGCAAGAGCAACTCGGTCGCCGCATACACTATTCTCAGAATGACTTGGTTG
AGTACTCACCAGTCACAGAAAAGCATCTTACGGATGGCATGACAGTAAGAGAATTATGCAGTGCTGCCAT
AACCATGAGTGATAACACTGCGGCCAACTTACTTCTGACAACGATCGGAGGACCGAAGGAGCTAACCGCT
TTTTTGCACAACATGGGGGATCATGTAACTCGCCTTGATCGTTGGGAACCGGAGCTGAATGAAGCCATAC
CAAACGACGAGCGTGACACCACGATGCCTGTAGCAATGGCAACAACGTTGCGCAAACTATTAACTGGCGA
ACTACTTACTCTAGCTTCCCGGCAACAATTAATAGACTGGATGGAGGCGGATAAAGTTGCAGGACCACTT
CTGCGCTCGGCCCTTCCGGCTGGCTGGTTTATTGCTGATAAATCTGGAGCCGGTGAGCGTGGGTCTCGCG
GTATCATTGCAGCACTGGGGCCAGATGGTAAGCCCTCCCGTATCGTAGTTATCTACACGACGGGGAGTCA
GGCAACTATGGATGAACGAAATAGACAGATCGCTGAGATAGGTGCCTCACTGATTAAGCATTGGTAACTG
TCAGACCAAGTTTACTCATATATACTTTAGATTGATTTAAAACTTCATTTTTAATTTAAAAGGATCTAGG
TGAAGATCCTTTTTGATAATCTCATGACCAAAATCCCTTAACGTGAGTTTTCGTTCCACTGAGCGTCAGA
CCCCGTAGAAAAGATCAAAGGATCTTCTTGAGATCCTTTTTTTCTGCGCGTAATCTGCTGCTTGCAAACA
AAAAAACCACCGCTACCAGCGGTGGTTTGTTTGCCGGATCAAGAGCTACCAACTCTTTTTCCGAAGGTAA
CTGGCTTCAGCAGAGCGCAGATACCAAATACTGTTCTTCTAGTGTAGCCGTAGTTAGGCCACCACTTCAA
GAACTCTGTAGCACCGCCTACATACCTCGCTCTGCTAATCCTGTTACCAGTGGCTGCTGCCAGTGGCGAT
AAGTCGTGTCTTACCGGGTTGGACTCAAGACGATAGTTACCGGATAAGGCGCAGCGGTCGGGCTGAACGG
GGGGTTCGTGCACACAGCCCAGCTTGGAGCGAACGACCTACACCGAACTGAGATACCTACAGCGTGAGCT
ATGAGAAAGCGCCACGCTTCCCGAAGGGAGAAAGGCGGACAGGTATCCGGTAAGCGGCAGGGTCGGAACA
GGAGAGCGCACGAGGGAGCTTCCAGGGGGAAACGCCTGGTATCTTTATAGTCCTGTCGGGTTTCGCCACC
TCTGACTTGAGCGTCGATTTTTGTGATGCTCGTCAGGGGGGCGGAGCCTATGGAAAAACGCCAGCAACGC
GGCCTTTTTACGGTTCCTGGCCTTTTGCTGGCCTTTTGCTCACATGTTCTTTCCTGCGTTATCCCCTGAT
TCTGTGGATAACCGTATTACCGCCTTTGAGTGAGCTGATACCGCTCGCCGCAGCCGAACGACCGAGCGCA
GCGAGTCAGTGAGCGAGGAAGCGGAAGAGCGCCTGATGCGGTATTTTCTCCTTACGCATCTGTGCGGTAT
TTCACACCGCATAGACCAGCCGCGTAACCTGGCAAAATCGGTTACGGTTGAGTAATAAATGGATGCCCTG
CGTAAGCGGGTGTGGGCGGACAATAAAGTCTTAAACTGAACAAAATAGATCTAAACTATGACAATAAAGT
CTTAAACTAGACAGAATAGTTGTAAACTGAAATCAGTCCAGTTATGCTGTGAAAAAGCATACTGGACTTT
TGTTATGGCTAAAGCAAACTCTTCATTTTCTGAAGTGCAAATTGCCCGTCGTATTAAAGAGGGGCGTGGC
CAAGGGCATGGTAAAGACTATATTCGCGGCGTTGTGACAATTTACCGAACAACTCCGCGGCCGGGAAGCC
GATCTCGGCTTGAACGAATTGTTAGGTGGCGGTACTTGGGTCGATATCAAAGTGCATCACTTCTTCCCGT
ATGCCCAACTTTGTATAGAGAGCCACTGCGGGATCGTCACCGTAATCTGCTTGCACGTAGATCACATAAG
CACCAAGCGCGTTGGCCTCATGCTTGAGGAGATTGATGAGCGCGGTGGCAATGCCCTGCCTCCGGTGCTC
GCCGGAGACTGCGAGATCATAGATATAGATCTCACTACGCGGCTGCTCAAACTTGGGCAGAACGTAAGCC
GCGAGAGCGCCAACAACCGCTTCTTGGTCGAAGGCAGCAAGCGCGATGAATGTCTTACTACGGAGCAAGT
TCCCGAGGTAATCGGAGTCCGGCTGATGTTGGGAGTAGGTGGCTACGTCTCCGAACTCACGACCGAAAAG
ATCAAGAGCAGCCCGCATGGATTTGACTTGGTCAGGGCCGAGCCTACATGTGCGAATGATGCCCATACTT
GAGCCACCTAACTTTGTTTTAGGGCGACTGCCCTGCTGCGTAACATCGTTGCTGCTGCGTAACATCGTTG
CTGCTCCATAACATCAAACATCGACCCACGGCGTAACGCGCTTGCTGCTTGGATGCCCGAGGCATAGACT
GTACAAAAAAACAGTCATAACAAGCCATGAAAACCGCCACTGCGCCGTTACCACCGCTGCGTTCGGTCAA
GGTTCTGGACCAGTTGCGTGAGCGCATACGCTACTTGCATTACAGTTTACGAACCGAACAGGCTTATGTC
AACTGGGTTCGTGCCTTCATCCGTTTCCACGGTGTGCGTCACCCGGCAACCTTGGGCAGCAGCGAAGTCG
AGGCATTTCTGTCCTGGCTGGCGAACGAGCGCAAGGTTTCGGTCTCCACGCATCGTCAGGCATTGGCGGC
CTTGCTGTTCTTCTACGGCAAGGTGCTGTGCACGGATCTGCCCTTGCTTCAGGAGATCGGTAGACCTCGG
CCGTCGCGGCGCTTGCCGGTGGTGCTGACCCCGGATGAAGTGGTTCGCATCCTCGGTTTTCTGGAAGGCG
AGCATCGTTTGTTCGCCCAGGACTCTAGCTATAGTTCTAGTGGTTGGCTACGTACCCGTAGTGGCTATGG
CAGGGCTTGCCGCCCCGACGTTGGCTGCGAGCCCTGGGCCTTCACCCGAACTTGGGGGTTGGGGTGGGGA
AAAGGAAGAAACGCGGGCGTATTGGTCCCAATGGGGTCTCGGTGGGGTATCGACAGAGTGCCAGCCCTGG
GACCGAACCCCGCGTTTATGAACAAACGACCCAACACCCGTGCGTTTTATTCTGTCTTTTTATTGCCGTC
ATAGCGCGGGTTCCTTCCGGTATTGTCTCCTTCCGTGTTTCAGTTAGCCTCCCCCATCTCCCGGTACCTC
AGCTACTCTTAATCTCCAACTTTATATCGAAACGTCCCTGGAAACGGTCTTTTTCGCTATACTGTATGTT
CTGGCCATATGCCTTGCACTCGATACGAACTTCTGTGTTTAAGCTGATGTTGGTAAATTGCACAGCAATA
AGGGGTTGTAGATATTGAGGTTGTAGCCGTATTCCATAGTAAGGATAGTAGTTCAAGGGAAATCCAGCAT
ATCCGCCCATGCCAAAGTAGTCAATCCTAAAGATCTTAGGCTGGTCTTCCTCTTTCTTTCCTTCACAGAG
GATTGGAATCATGTTTTCACTGTACAAGCCTTTGAAACCAACAACTGTTCCATTTGCTGGAGGCTTTGGT
TTAAATCCCAGAATTCTGTTAAGCTTCACAATCACACAGGGCTTGCCTTCTTTAAAACCAAAGGTTGGAT
CATCCAGACCAGAGCAATTTCCGAGCCATTCCCTCTTAAATCGACAGGCTCTTTTTTCGCCTCCATCTCC
ATTTATTGGTCCACGTTCAATGTAGGTAGAGGGTTCAGTTGGGCAGTCTTCAAATTTCACATTGTCCTCT
TGCTTGCTGGAGTTATACTTTTCTAAAAACCTAGTAATGCTAGACACATATTCTGCATATGAAGCCGGGT
CATTCTGATTAAAGGAGAGTTCTGCCTTTACAGCTTTGGGCAGCTGAGTCAGTCCTGGTGGGGCGACACG
GTCCTGATACTTTGGTTCATATATACTGATAGTTAATAGAAGCACTTGAATGGTCCCAATAAATATACCA
GCTAGACATCCATAGAATACCAGATAGAAAAGTAAGATTTTAAACCAGCTGCCACCTGTTCTGCCCAGGA
ACTCCTTCTTCTCGGGGTTCCAGAGAAATTTCTTCCAGCTGCCGTCGTTCTCCTTGGTTTTGTCTCTGGC
CATCTCGAGATCCCGGGTGATCAAGTCTTCGTCGAGTGATTGTAAATAAAATGTAATTTACAGTATAGTA
TTTTAATTAATATACAAATGATTTGATAATAATTCTTATTTAACTATAATATATTGTGTTGGGTTGAATT
AAAGGTCCGTATACTCCGGAATATTAATAG
